>Addgene plasmid #138510 | pBT120a17 | addgene full sequence | sequence record 272958 | Addgene NGS Result
CAAATAAAACGAAAGGCTCAGTCGAAAGACTGGGCCTTTCGTTTTGCTGAGGAGACTTAGGGACCCTACT
AATACGACTCACTATAGGGAGAAAGACCTGCAGGTGCAGTAAAGGAAAAAAAAAA
[85 nt withheld, positions 126-210]
C
[98 nt withheld, positions 212-309]
A
[92 nt withheld, positions 311-402]
TGGTTCT
[206 nt withheld, positions 410-615]
G
[176 nt withheld, positions 617-792]
CCAATCGTCTGACCTGCCTCAACCTCCTGTC
[82 nt withheld, positions 824-905]
GCTCTGAGGGA
[161 nt withheld, positions 917-1077]
T
[41 nt withheld, positions 1079-1119]
T
[62 nt withheld, positions 1121-1182]
A
[33 nt withheld, positions 1184-1216]
AGTCTTCCGCAGAGTGTAGAGTGCCGACCATTCGTTTTCGGTGCGGGCAAGCCGTACGAGTTCAGCATCG
ACTGCGATAAGATCAATTTGTTTCGAGGAGTTTTCGCATTCCTACTCTACGTGGCAACGTTCATGTACGT
GTTCTCAACATTCGCCAATATTTTAAGAAACAAAGAGTCTTAATGAAATTTGGAAACTTTTTGCTTACAT
ACCAACCTCCCCAATTTTCCCAAACAGAGGTAATGAAACGTTTGGTTAAATTAGGTCGCATCTCTGAGGA
GTGTGGTTTTGATACCGTATGGTTACTGGAGCATCATTTCACGGAGTTTGGTTTGCTTGGTAACCCTTAT
GTCGCTGCTGCATATTTACTTGGCGCGACTAAAAAATTGAATGTAGGAACTGCCGCTATTGTTCTTCCCA
CAGCCCATCCAGTACGCCAACTTGAAGATGTGAATTTATTGGATCAAATGTCAAAAGGACGATTTCGGTT
TGGTATTTGCCGAGGGCTTTACAACAAGGACTTTCGCGTATTCGGCACAGATATGAATAACAGTCGCGCC
TTAGCGGAATGCTGGTACGGGCTGATAAAGAATGGCATGACAGAGGGATATATGGAAGCTGATAATGAAC
ATATCAAGTTCCATAAGGTAAAAGTAAACCCCGCGGCGTATAGCAGAGGTGGCGCACCGGTTTATGTGGT
GGCTGAATCAGCTTCGACGACTGAGTGGGCTGCTCAATTTGGCCTACCGATGATATTAAGTTGGATTATA
AATACTAACGAAAAGAAAGCACAACTTGAGCTTTATAATGAAGTGGCTCAAGAATATGGGCACGATATTC
ATAATATCGACCATTGCTTATCATATATAACATCTGTAGATCATGACTCAATTAAAGCGAAAGAGATTTG
CCGGAAATTTCTGGGGCATTGGTATGATTCTTATGTGAATGCTACGACTATTTTTGATGATTCAGACCAA
ACAAGAGGTTATGATTTCAATAAAGGGCAGTGGCGTGACTTTGTATTAAAAGGACATAAAGATACTAATC
GCCGTATTGATTACAGTTACGAAATCAATCCCGTGGGAACGCCGCAGGAATGTATTGACATAATTCAAAA
AGACATTGATGCTACAGGAATATCAAATATTTGTTGTGGATTTGAAGCTAATGGAACAGTAGACGAAATT
ATTGCTTCCATGAAGCTGTTCCAGTCTGATGTCATGCCATTTCTTAAAGAAAAACAACGTTCGCTATTAT
ATTATGGCGGTGGCGGTAGCGGCGGTGGCGGTAGCGGCGGTGGCGGTAGCGGCGGTGGCGGTAGCAAATT
TGGATTGTTCTTCCTTAACTTCATCAATTCAACAACTGTTCAAGAACAGAGTATAGTTCGCATGCAGGAA
ATAACGGAGTATGTTGATAAGTTGAATTTTGAACAGATTTTAGTGTATGAAAATCATTTTTCAGATAATG
GTGTTGTCGGCGCTCCTCTGACTGTTTCTGGTTTTCTGCTCGGTTTAACAGAGAAAATTAAAATTGGTTC
ATTAAATCACATCATTACAACTCATCATCCTGTCCGCATAGCGGAGGAAGCTTGCTTATTGGATCAGTTA
AGTGAAGGGAGATTTATTTTAGGGTTTAGTGATTGCGAAAAAAAAGATGAAATGCATTTTTTTAATCGCC
CGGTTGAATATCAACAGCAACTATTTGAAGAGTGTTATGAAATCATTAACGATGCTTTAACAACAGGCTA
TTGTAATCCAGATAACGATTTTTATAGCTTCCCTAAAATATCTGTAAATCCCCATGCTTATACGCCAGGC
GGACCTCGGAAATATGTAACAGCAACCAGTCATCATATTGTTGAGTGGGCGGCCAAAAAAGGTATTCCTC
TCATCTTTAAGTGGGATGATTCTAATGATGTTAGATATGAATATGCTGAAAGATATAAAGCCGTTGCGGA
TAAATATGACGTTGACCTATCAGAGATAGACCATCAGTTAATGATATTAGTTAACTATAACGAAGATAGT
AATAAAGCTAAACAAGAGACGCGTGCATTTATTAGTGATTATGTTCTTGAAATGCACCCTAATGAAAATT
TCGAAAATAAACTTGAAGAAATAATTGCAGAAAACGCTGTCGGAAATTATACGGAGTGTATAACTGCGGC
TAAGTTGGCAATTGAAAAGTGTGGTGCGAAAAGTGTATTGCTGTCCTTTGAACCAATGAATGATTTGATG
AGCCAAAAAAATGTAATCAATATTGTTGATGATAATATTAAGAAGTACCACACGGAATATACCTAAACGG
AGCCAATGTACGCAAAAACCCCGCTTCAGCGGGGTTTTTTCGCCAAAAAAAACCCCGCCCTGTCAGGGGC
GGGGTTTTTTTTTATGTTGAAAATCTCCTTCTAGATTAAAAAAAAGCACCGACTCGGTGCCACTTTTTCA
AGTTGATAACGGACTAGCCTTATTTTAACTTGCTATTTCTAGCTCTAAAACCAAGATGTTTGAGTGATAA
CTCCACACAACATACGAGCCGGAAGCATAAAGTGTAAAGCCTGGGGTGCCTAATGAGTGAGCTAACTCAC
ATTAATTGCGTTGCGCTCACTGCCCGCTTTCCAGTCGGGAAACCTGTCGTGCCAGCTGCATTAATGAATC
GGCCAACGCGCGGGGAGAGGCGGTTTGCGTATTGGGCGCACTTAATTAACGGCACTGCGAAAAAACCCCG
CCGAAGCGGGGTTTTTTGCGAAATATAATGACCCTCTTGATAACCCAAGAGGGCATTTTTTAATGCCCAT
GGCGTTTACCAATGCTTAATCAGTGAGGCACCTATCTCAGCGATCTGTCTATTTCGTTCATCCATAGTTG
CCTGACTCCCCGTCGTGTAGATAACTACGATACGGGAGGGCTTACCATCTGGCCCCAGTGCTGCAATGAT
ACCGCGTGACCCACGCTCACCGGCTCCAGATTTATCAGCAATAAACCAGCCAGCCGGAAGGGCCGAGCGC
AGAAGTGGTCCTGCAACTTTATCCGCCTCCATCCAGTCTATTAATTGTTGCCGGGAAGCTAGAGTAAGTA
GTTCGCCAGTTAATAGTTTGCGCAACGTTGTTGCCATTGCTACAGGCATCGTGGTGTCACGCTCGTCGTT
TGGTATGGCTTCATTCAGCTCCGGTTCCCAACGATCAAGGCGAGTTACATGATCCCCCATGTTGTGCAAA
AAAGCGGTTAGCTCCTTCGGTCCTCCGATCGTTGTCAGAAGTAAGTTGGCCGCAGTGTTATCACTCATGG
TTATGGCAGCACTGCATAATTCTCTTACTGTCATGCCATCCGTAAGATGCTTTTCTGTGACTGGTGAGTA
CTCAACCAAGTCATTCTGAGAATAGTGTATGCGGCGACCGAGTTGATCTTGCCCGGCGTCAATACGGGAT
AATACCGCGCCACATAGCAGAACTTTAAAAGTGCTCATCATTGGAAAACGTTCTTCGGGGCGAAAACTCT
CAAGGATCTTACCGCTGTTGAGATCCAGTTCGATGTAACCCACTCGTGCACCCAACTGATCTTCAGCATC
TTTTACTTTCACCAGCGTTTCTGGGTGAGCAAAAACAGGAAGGCAAAATGCCGCAAAAAAGGGAATAAGG
GCGACACGGAAATGTTGAATACTCATACTCTTCCTTTTTCAATATTATTGAAGCATTTATCAGGGTTATT
GTCTCATGAGCGGATACATATTTGAATGTATTTAGAAAAATAAACAAATAGGGGTTCCGCGCACATTTCC
CCGAAAAGTGCCACCTGACGTCTAAGAAACCATTATTATCATGACATTAACCTATAAAAATAGGCGTATC
ACGAGGCCCTTAGGCCAAATAGGCCGTTCAGATCCTTCCGTATTTAGCCAGTATGTTCTCTAGTGTGGTT
CGTTGTTTTTGCGTGAGCCATGAGAACGAACCATTGAGATCATGCTTACTTTGCATGTCACTCAAAAATT
TTGCCTCAAAACTGGTGAGCTGAATTTTTGCAGTTAAAGCATCGTGTAGTGTTTTTCTTAGTCCGTTACG
TAGGTAGGAATCTGATGTAATGGTTGTTGGTATTTTGTCACCATTCATTTTTATCTGGTTGTTCTCAAGT
TCGGTTACGAGATCCATTTGTCTATCTAGTTCAACTTGGAAAATCAACGTATCAGTCGGGCGGCCTCGCT
TATCAACCACCAATTTCATATTGCTGTAAGTGTTTAAATCTTTACTTATTGGTTTCAAAACCCATTGGTT
AAGCCTTTTAAACTCATGGTAGTTATTTTCAAGCATTAACATGAACTTAAATTCATCAAGGCTAATCTCT
ATATTTGCCTTGTGAGTTTTCTTTTGTGTTAGTTCTTTTAATAACCACTCATAAATCCTCATAGAGTATT
TGTTTTCAAAAGACTTAACATGTTCCAGATTATATTTTATGAATTTTTTTAACTGGAAAAGATAAGGCAA
TATCTCTTCACTAAAAACTAATTCTAATTTTTCGCTTGAGAACTTGGCATAGTTTGTCCACTGGAAAATC
TTAAAGCCTTTAACCAAAGGATTCCTGATTTCCACAGTTCTCGTCATCAGCTCTCTGGTTGCTTTAGCTA
ATACACCATAAGCATTTTCCCTACTGATGTTCATCATCTGAGCGTATTGGTTATAAGTGAACGATACCGT
CCGTTCTTTCCTTGTAGGGTTTTCAATCGTGGGGTTGAGTAGTGCCACACAGCATAAAATTAGCTTGGTT
TCATGCTCCGTTAAGTCATAGCGACTAATCGCTAGTTCATTTGCTTTGAAAACAACTAATTCAGACATAC
ATCTCAATTGGTCTAGGTGATTTTAATCACTATACCAATTGAGATGGGCTAGTCAATGATAATTACTAGT
CCTTTTCCTTTGAGTTGTGGGTATCTGTAAATTCTGCTAGACCTTTGCTGGAAAACTTGTAAATTCTGCT
AGACCCTCTGTAAATTCCGCTAGACCTTTGTGTGTTTTTTTTGTTTATATTCAAGTGGTTATAATTTATA
GAATAAAGAAAGAATAAAAAAAGATAAAAAGAATAGATCCCAGCCCTGTGTATAACTCACTACTTTAGTC
AGTTCCGCAGTATTACAAAAGGATGTCGCAAACGCTGTTTGCTCCTCTACAAAACAGACCTTAAAACCCT
AAAGGCTTAAGTAGCACCCTCGCAAGCTCGGGCAAATCGCTGAATATTCCTTTTGTCTCCGACCATCAGG
CACCTGAGTCGCTGTCTTTTTCGTGACATTCAGTTCGCTGCGCTCACGGCTCTGGCAGTGAATGGGGGTA
AATGGCACTACAGGCGCCTTTTATGGATTCATGCAAGGAAACTACCCATAATACAAGAAAAGCCCGTCAC
GGGCTTCTCAGGGCGTTTTATGGCGGGTCTGCTATGTGGTGCTATCTGACTTTTTGCTGTTCAGCAGTTC
CTGCCCTCTGATTTTCCAGTCTGACCACTTCGGATTATCCCGTGACAGGTCATTCAGACTGGCTAATGCA
CCCAGTAAGGCAGCGGTATCATCAACAGGCTTACCCGTCTTACTGTCAAGAGGACATCCGGT
Features (pLannotate 1.2.2; 13 found; start..end, strand, type, name):
      1..45      +  terminator     rrnB T1 terminator: transcription terminator T1 from the E. coli rrnB gene
     70..88      +  promoter       T7 promoter: promoter for bacteriophage T7 RNA polymerase
    126..1216    +  CDS            M13 gene III (fragment) (sequence partly withheld): pIII; III; minor coat protein
   1399..2478    +  CDS            luxA: LUXA1_PHOLU - Experimental evidence at protein level: Swiss-Prot protein existence level 1. Light-emitting reaction in luminous bacteria. From Photorhabdus luminescens (Xenorhabdus luminescens).
   2542..3522    +  CDS            LuxB: LuxB luciferase subunit; luxB; from the Photorhabdus luminescens bioluminescence operon
   3642..3717    -  misc_RNA       gRNA scaffold: guide RNA scaffold for the Streptococcus pyogenes CRISPR/Cas9 system
   3744..3774    -  promoter       lac promoter: promoter for the E. coli lac operon
   3789..3810    -  protein_bind   CAP binding site: CAP binding activates transcription in the presence of cAMP. E. coli catabolite activator protein
   3823..3915    -  CDS            lacI (fragment): lac repressor; lacI; The lac repressor binds to the lac operator to inhibit transcription in E. coli. This inhibition can be relieved by adding lactose or isopropyl-β-D-thiogalactopyranoside (IPTG).
   4022..4882    -  CDS            AmpR: β-lactamase; bla; confers resistance to ampicillin, carbenicillin, and related antibiotics
   4883..4987    -  promoter       AmpR promoter: bla
   5094..6044    -  CDS            Rep101: RepA protein needed for replication with the pSC101 origin; rep101
   6092..6314    -  rep_origin     pSC101 ori: low-copy replication origin that requires the Rep101 protein
