[The description below was written by a language model from this plasmid's Addgene catalogue record and pLannotate feature annotations shown in this document.]
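Description:
pBT120a17 is a bacterial accessory plasmid from a phage-assisted evolution study that produced improved adenine base editors. Its catalogue purpose is given only as "P1", which appears to be its label within the multi-plasmid host-cell selection circuit. The catalogue lists the backbone as "pCMV with a BR322 origin". The annotated 6.8 kb sequence disagrees: it shows no CMV promoter or pBR322-type origin, and instead carries the low-copy pSC101 origin with its required Rep101 (RepA) replication protein. Selection in E. coli is by ampicillin through the β-lactamase gene and its native promoter.

The payload, gIII-xLuxAB, sits downstream of an rrnB T1 terminator that insulates it from upstream read-through. A T7 promoter drives M13 gene III (annotated as a fragment) followed by luxA and luxB, the luciferase subunits from Photorhabdus luminescens. Gene III encodes the minor coat protein pIII, which M13 phage need to be infectious. Placing it under a T7 promoter means pIII is made, and phage lacking their own gene III can propagate, only when active T7 RNA polymerase is present in the host. The co-transcribed luxAB genes give a luminescence readout of the same circuit activity.

On the opposite strand, a lac promoter with its CAP binding site and a residual lacI fragment lies upstream of an S. pyogenes Cas9 guide RNA scaffold, so the plasmid also expresses a guide RNA. The record does not state its target. A reasonable reading is that base editing directed by this guide restores T7 RNA polymerase function supplied from elsewhere, but the record does not spell this linkage out.
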