Addgene plasmid #138510: pBT120a17
Purpose: P1
Depositing lab: David Liu. Depositing organization: Broad Institute. Publication: Phage-assisted evolution of an adenine base editor with improved Cas domain compatibility and activity. Richter MF, Zhao KT, Eton E, Lapinaite A, Newby GA, Thuronyi BW, Wilson C, Koblan LW, Zeng J, Bauer DE, Doudna JA, Liu DR. Nat Biotechnol. 2020 Jul;38(7):883-891. doi: 10.1038/s41587-020-0453-z. Epub 2020 Mar 16. PubMed 32433547.
Backbone
  Vector backbone: pCMV with a BR322 origin
  Vector type: Synthetic Biology
Growth in bacteria
  Bacterial resistance: Ampicillin, 100 μg/mL
  Growth temperature: 37°C
  Growth strain: DH5alpha
  Copy number: Unknown
Gene/Insert
  Gene/Insert name: gIII-xLuxAB
  Species: Other
  Cloning method: Unknown
Terms and licenses: Academic/Nonprofit Terms; Industry Terms: Not Available to Industry
How to cite: pBT120a17 was a gift from David Liu (Addgene plasmid # 138510 ; http://n2t.net/addgene:138510 ; RRID:Addgene_138510)
